Addgene plasmid #234445: pAAV-GFAP-iGluSnFR4s-PDGFR-WPRE
Purpose: AAV-mediated expression of glutamate sensor with improved sensitivity and slow deactivation kinetics (4s = slow); NGR vector matches or outperforms PDGFR in all conditions tested.
Depositing lab: GENIE Project. Depositing organization: HHMI, Janelia Research Campus. Publication: Glutamate indicators with increased sensitivity and tailored deactivation rates. Aggarwal A, Negrean A, Chen Y, Iyer R, Reep D, Liu A, Palutla A, Xie ME, MacLennan BJ, Hagihara KM, Kinsey LW, Sun JL, Yao P, Zheng J, Tsang A, Tsegaye G, Zhang Y, Patel RH, Arthur BJ, Hiblot J, Leippe P, Tarnawski M, Marvin JS, Vevea JD, Turaga SC, Tebo AG, Carandini M, Rossi LF, Kleinfeld D, Konnerth A, Svoboda K, Turner GC, Hasseman JP, Podgorski K. Nat Methods. 2026 Feb;23(2):417-425. doi: 10.1038/s41592-025-02965-z. Epub 2025 Dec 23. PubMed 41436654.
Backbone
  Vector backbone: pAAV-GFAP
  Vector type: Mammalian Expression, AAV
Growth in bacteria
  Bacterial resistance: Ampicillin, 100 μg/mL
  Growth temperature: 37°C
  Growth strain: NEB Stable
  Growth instructions: Depositing lab recommends limiting overnight liquid culture to 16 h at higher temperatures (37 C) to maintain ITR integrity, rather than 30 C for 20 h.
  Copy number: High Copy
Gene/Insert
  Gene/Insert name: iGluSnFR4s-PDGFR (alt name: variant 8880)
  Species: Synthetic; E. coli, A. victoria (jellyfish)
  Insert size (bp): 1821
  Promoter: GFAP
  Tag / fusion protein: IgK chain (N terminal on insert); Myc epi tag-PDGFR TM Domain (C terminal on insert)
  Cloning method: Gibson Cloning
Terms and licenses: Academic/Nonprofit Terms; Industry Terms: Not Available to Industry
Depositor comments: Please visit https://doi.org/10.1101/2025.03.20.643984 for bioRxiv preprint.
How to cite: pAAV-GFAP-iGluSnFR4s-PDGFR-WPRE was a gift from GENIE Project (Addgene plasmid # 234445 ; http://n2t.net/addgene:234445 ; RRID:Addgene_234445)
