[The description below was written by a language model from this plasmid's Addgene catalogue record and pLannotate feature annotations shown in this document.]
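Description:
pAAV-GFAP-iGluSnFR4s-PDGFR-WPRE is an AAV transfer plasmid (about 6.3 kb) for mammalian expression of a genetically encoded fluorescent glutamate sensor. It is maintained in E. coli through a high-copy ColE1/pUC-type origin and selected with ampicillin via the β-lactamase gene. An f1 phage origin and short lacZα and lacI remnants are also present in the backbone. Two AAV2 inverted terminal repeats flank the expression cassette, so the region between them can be packaged into recombinant AAV particles when rep, cap and helper functions are supplied in trans. One ITR is annotated only as a fragment.

The catalogue lists a GFAP promoter, a promoter commonly used to direct expression to astrocytes. The feature table does not annotate it, but there is an unannotated stretch between the left ITR and the start of the coding sequence where it presumably lies. The 1,821 bp insert, iGluSnFR4s (variant 8880), begins with a mouse Igκ leader peptide that routes the protein into the secretory pathway. The sensor core is the E. coli periplasmic glutamate/aspartate-binding protein GltI, split into two fragments by an inserted Aequorea-derived GFP annotated as cEGFP, so that glutamate binding is coupled to a change in fluorescence. A C-terminal Myc epitope and PDGFRβ transmembrane domain anchor the sensor on the extracellular face of the plasma membrane. A WPRE downstream enhances transcript stability and expression, and an SV40 polyadenylation signal terminates the message.

The "4s" variant is described as having improved sensitivity and slow deactivation kinetics. It is intended for AAV-mediated imaging of extracellular glutamate. The depositor notes that the alternative NGR display version matched or outperformed this PDGFR-anchored version in all conditions tested.
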