Features (pLannotate 1.2.2; 17 found; start..end, strand, type, name):
     42..174     -  repeat_region  AAV2 ITR (fragment): inverted terminal repeat of adeno-associated virus serotype 2 inverted
    935..997     +  sig_peptide    Igκ leader: leader sequence from mouse immunoglobulin κ light chain
   1004..1744    +  CDS            gltI (fragment): GLTI_ECOLI - Also known as ybeJ, yzzK. Experimental evidence at protein level: Swiss-Prot protein existence level 1. Part of the ABC transporter complex GltIJKL involved in glutamate and aspartate uptake. Binds to both glutamate and aspartate. From Escherichia coli (strain K12).
   1760..2476    +  CDS            cEGFP: cEGFP is a basic (constitutively fluorescent) green fluorescent protein published in 2008, derived from Aequorea victoria.
   2489..2557    +  CDS            gltI (fragment): GLTI_ECOLI - Also known as ybeJ, yzzK. Experimental evidence at protein level: Swiss-Prot protein existence level 1. Part of the ABC transporter complex GltIJKL involved in glutamate and aspartate uptake. Binds to both glutamate and aspartate. From Escherichia coli (strain K12).
   2606..2752    +  CDS            PDGFRβ TM domain: transmembrane domain from platelet derived growth factor receptor beta
   2768..3356    +  misc_feature   WPRE: woodchuck hepatitis virus posttranscriptional regulatory element
   3357..3376    +  misc_feature   MCS (fragment): pBluescript multiple cloning site
   3405..3526    -  polyA_signal   SV40 poly(A) signal: SV40 polyadenylation signal
   3549..3617    -  CDS            large T antigen (fragment): large T antigen from SV40 (simian virus 40)
   3688..3821    +  repeat_region  AAV2 ITR: inverted terminal repeat of adeno-associated virus serotype 2 inverted
   3815..3871    -  CDS            lacI (fragment): lac repressor; lacI; The lac repressor binds to the lac operator to inhibit transcription in E. coli. This inhibition can be relieved by adding lactose or isopropyl-β-D-thiogalactopyranoside (IPTG).
   4054..4642    -  rep_origin     ori: high-copy-number ColE1/pMB1/pBR322/pUC origin of replication
   4813..5673    -  CDS            AmpR: β-lactamase; bla; confers resistance to ampicillin, carbenicillin, and related antibiotics
   5674..5778    -  promoter       AmpR promoter: bla
   5831..6259    -  rep_origin     f1 ori (sequence partly withheld): f1 bacteriophage origin of replication; arrow indicates direction of (+) strand synthesis
   6264..47      -  CDS            lacZα (fragment) (across the origin): LacZα fragment of β-galactosidase; lacZ fragment
>Addgene plasmid #234445 | pAAV-GFAP-iGluSnFR4s-PDGFR-WPRE | addgene full sequence | sequence record 465739 | Addgene NGS Result
GTTGGGAAGGGCGATCGGTGCGGGCCTCTTCGCTATTACGCCAGCTGCGCGCTCGCTCGCTCACTGAGGC
CGCCCGGGCAAAGCCCGGGCGTCGGGCGACCTTTGGTCGCCCGGCCTCAGTGAGCGAGCGAGCGCGCAGA
GAGGGAGTGGCCAACTCCATCACTAGGGGTTCCTTGTAGTTAATGATTAACCCGCCATGCTACTTATCTA
CGTAGCCATGCTCTAGGAAGATCCAACATATCCTGGTGTGGAGTAGGGGACGCTGCTCTGACAGAGGCTC
GGGGGCCTGAGCTGGCTCTGTGAGCTGGGGAGGAGGCAGACAGCCAGGCCTTTGTCTGCAAGCAGACCTG
GCAGCATTGGGCTGGCCGCCCCCCAGGGCCTCCTCTTCATGCCCAGTGAATGACTCACCTTGGCACAGAC
ACAATGTTCGGGGTGGGCACAGTGCCTGCTTCCCGCCGCACCCCAGCCCCCCTCAAATGCCTTCCGAGAA
GCCCATTGAGCAGGGGGCTTGCATTGCACCCCAGCCTGACAGCCTGGCATCTTGGGATAAAAGCAGCACA
GCCCCCTAGGGGCTGCCCTTGCTGTGTGGCGCCACCGGCGGTGGAGAACAAGGCTCTATTCAGCCTGTGC
CCAGGAAAGGGGATCAGGGGATGCCCAGGCATGGACAGTGGGTGGCAGGGGGGGAGAGGAGGGCTGTCTG
CTTCCCAGAAGTCCAAGGACACAAATGGGTGAGGGGAGAGCTCTCCCCATAGCTGGGCTGCGGCCCAACC
CCACCCCCTCAGGCTATGCCAGGGGGTGTTGCCAGGGGCACCCGGGCATCGCCAGTCTAGCCCACTCCTT
CATAAAGCCCTCGCATCCCAGGAGCGAGCAGAGCCAGAGCAGGTTGGAGAGGAGACGCATCACCTCCGCT
GCTCGCGGGGATCCACCCGCCACCATGGAGACAGACACACTCCTGCTATGGGTACTGCTGCTCTGGGTTC
CAGGTTCCACTGGTGACGGATCCGCCGCAGGCAGCACGCTGGACAAAATCGCCAAAAACGGTGTGATTGT
CGTCGGTCACCGTGACTCTTCAGTGCCTTTCTCTTATCAAGACAGTCAGCACAAAGTGGTGGGTTACTCG
CAGGAATACTCCAACGCCATTGTTGAAGCAGTGAAAAAGAAACTCAACAAACCGGACTTGCAGGTAAAAC
TGATTCCGATTACTTCACAAAACCGTATTCCACTACTGCAAAACGGCACTTACGATTTTGAATGTGGTTC
TACCACCAACAACGTCGAACGCCAAAAATTCGCGGCTTTCTCTGACACTATTTTCGTGGTCGGTACGCGC
CTGTTGACCAAAAAGGGTGGCGATATCAAAGATTTTGCCAACCTGAAAGACAAAGCCGTAGTCGTCACTT
CCGGCACTACCTCTGAAGTTTTGCTCAACAAACTGAATGAAGAGCAAAAAATGAATATGCGCATCATCAG
CGCCAAAGATCACGGTGACTCTTTCCGCACCCTGGAAAGCGGTCGTGCCGTTGCCTTTATGATGGATGAC
TCGCTGCTGGCCGGTGAACGTGCGAAAGCGAAGAAACCAGACGACTGGGAAATCGTCGGCAAGCCGCAGT
CTCAGGAGGCCTACGGTTGTATGTTGCGTAAAGATGATCCGCAGTTCAAAAAGCTGATGGATGACACCAT
CGCTCAGGTGCAGACCTCCGGTGAAGCGGAAAAATGGTTTGATAAGTGGTTCAAAAATCCAATTCTGGTG
AACCACACGGTCTATATCACCGCCGACAAGCAGAAGAACGGCATCAAGGCGAACTTCTTCATCCACCACA
ACGTGGAGGACGGCAGCGTGCAGCTCGCCGACCACTACCAGCAGAACACCCCCATCGGCGACGGCCCCGT
GCTGCTGCCCGACAACCACTACCTGAGCTATCAGTCCGTGCTGAGCAAAGACCCCAACGAGAAGCGCGAT
CACATGGTCCTGCTGGAGTTCGTGACCGCCACCGGGAACTCTCTCGGCATGGACGAGCTGTACAAGGGCG
GTACCGGAGGGAGCATGAGCAAGGGCGAGGAGCTGTTCACCGGGGTGGTGCCCATCCTGGTCGAGCTGGA
CGGCGACGTAAACGGCCACAAGTTCAGCGTGCGCGGCGAGGGCGAGGGCGATGCCACCAACGGCAAGCTA
ACCCTGAAGTTCATCTGCACCACCGGCAAGCTGCCCGTGCCCTGGCCCACCCTCGTGACCACCCTGAGCT
ACGGCGTGCAGTGCTTCGCCCGCTACCCCGACCACATGAAGCAGCACGACTTCTTCAAGTCCGCCATGCC
CGAAGGCTACGTCCAGGAGCGCACCATCAGCTTCAAGGACGACGGAACCTACAAGACCCGCGCCGAGGTG
AAGTTAGAGGGCGACACCCTGGTGAACCGCATCGAGCTAAAGGGCATCGACTTCAAGGAGGACGGCAACA
TCCTGGGGCACAAGCTGGAGTACAACTTTAACAACCCCCTGGTCATGAATTTCGAACTGTCAGACGAAAT
GAAAGCACTGTTCAAAGAACCGAATGACAAGGCACTGAAACTGCAGGTCGACGAACAAAAACTCATCTCA
GAAGAGGATCTGAATGCTGTGGGCCAGGACACGCAGGAGGTCATCGTGGTGCCACACTCCTTGCCCTTTA
AGGTGGTGGTGATCTCAGCCATCCTGGCCCTGGTGGTGCTCACCATCATCTCCCTTATCATCCTCATCAT
GCTTTGGCAGAAGAAGCCACGTTAAAAGCTTATCGATAATCAACCTCTGGATTACAAAATTTGTGAAAGA
TTGACTGGTATTCTTAACTATGTTGCTCCTTTTACGCTATGTGGATACGCTGCTTTAATGCCTTTGTATC
ATGCTATTGCTTCCCGTATGGCTTTCATTTTCTCCTCCTTGTATAAATCCTGGTTGCTGTCTCTTTATGA
GGAGTTGTGGCCCGTTGTCAGGCAACGTGGCGTGGTGTGCACTGTGTTTGCTGACGCAACCCCCACTGGT
TGGGGCATTGCCACCACCTGTCAGCTCCTTTCCGGGACTTTCGCTTTCCCCCTCCCTATTGCCACGGCGG
AACTCATCGCCGCCTGCCTTGCCCGCTGCTGGACAGGGGCTCGGCTGTTGGGCACTGACAATTCCGTGGT
GTTGTCGGGGAAATCATCGTCCTTTCCTTGGCTGCTCGCCTGTGTTGCCACCTGGATTCTGCGCGGGACG
TCCTTCTGCTACGTCCCTTCGGCCCTCAATCCAGCGGACCTTCCTTCCCGCGGCCTGCTGCCGGCTCTGC
GGCCTCTTCCGCGTCTTCGCCTTCGCCCTCAGACGAGTCGGATCTCCCTTTGGGCCGCCTCCCCGCATCG
ATACCGTCGACCTCGACCCGGGCGGCCGCTTCGAGCAGACATGATAAGATACATTGATGAGTTTGGACAA
ACCACAACTAGAATGCAGTGAAAAAAATGCTTTATTTGTGAAATTTGTGATGCTATTGCTTTATTTGTAA
CCATTATAAGCTGCAATAAACAAGTTAACAACAACAATTGCATTCATTTTATGTTTCAGGTTCAGGGGGA
GATGTGGGAGGTTTTTTAAAGCAAGTAAAACCTCTACAAATGTGGTAAAATCGATAAGGATCTTCCTAGA
GCATGGCTACGTAGATAAGTAGCATGGCGGGTTAATCATTAACTACAAGGAACCCCTAGTGATGGAGTTG
GCCACTCCCTCTCTGCGCGCTCGCTCGCTCACTGAGGCCGGGCGACCAAAGGTCGCCCGACGCCCGGGCT
TTGCCCGGGCGGCCTCAGTGAGCGAGCGAGCGCGCAGCTGCATTAATGAATCGGCCAACGCGCGGGGAGA
GGCGGTTTGCGTATTGGGCGCTCTTCCGCTTCCTCGCTCACTGACTCGCTGCGCTCGGTCGTTCGGCTGC
GGCGAGCGGTATCAGCTCACTCAAAGGCGGTAATACGGTTATCCACAGAATCAGGGGATAACGCAGGAAA
GAACATGTGAGCAAAAGGCCAGCAAAAGGCCAGGAACCGTAAAAAGGCCGCGTTGCTGGCGTTTTTCCAT
AGGCTCCGCCCCCCTGACGAGCATCACAAAAATCGACGCTCAAGTCAGAGGTGGCGAAACCCGACAGGAC
TATAAAGATACCAGGCGTTTCCCCCTGGAAGCTCCCTCGTGCGCTCTCCTGTTCCGACCCTGCCGCTTAC
CGGATACCTGTCCGCCTTTCTCCCTTCGGGAAGCGTGGCGCTTTCTCATAGCTCACGCTGTAGGTATCTC
AGTTCGGTGTAGGTCGTTCGCTCCAAGCTGGGCTGTGTGCACGAACCCCCCGTTCAGCCCGACCGCTGCG
CCTTATCCGGTAACTATCGTCTTGAGTCCAACCCGGTAAGACACGACTTATCGCCACTGGCAGCAGCCAC
TGGTAACAGGATTAGCAGAGCGAGGTATGTAGGCGGTGCTACAGAGTTCTTGAAGTGGTGGCCTAACTAC
GGCTACACTAGAAGAACAGTATTTGGTATCTGCGCTCTGCTGAAGCCAGTTACCTTCGGAAAAAGAGTTG
GTAGCTCTTGATCCGGCAAACAAACCACCGCTGGTAGCGGTGGTTTTTTTGTTTGCAAGCAGCAGATTAC
GCGCAGAAAAAAAGGATCTCAAGAAGATCCTTTGATCTTTTCTACGGGGTCTGACGCTCAGTGGAACGAA
AACTCACGTTAAGGGATTTTGGTCATGAGATTATCAAAAAGGATCTTCACCTAGATCCTTTTAAATTAAA
AATGAAGTTTTAAATCAATCTAAAGTATATATGAGTAAACTTGGTCTGACAGTTACCAATGCTTAATCAG
TGAGGCACCTATCTCAGCGATCTGTCTATTTCGTTCATCCATAGTTGCCTGACTCCCCGTCGTGTAGATA
ACTACGATACGGGAGGGCTTACCATCTGGCCCCAGTGCTGCAATGATACCGCGAGACCCACGCTCACCGG
CTCCAGATTTATCAGCAATAAACCAGCCAGCCGGAAGGGCCGAGCGCAGAAGTGGTCCTGCAACTTTATC
CGCCTCCATCCAGTCTATTAATTGTTGCCGGGAAGCTAGAGTAAGTAGTTCGCCAGTTAATAGTTTGCGC
AACGTTGTTGCCATTGCTACAGGCATCGTGGTGTCACGCTCGTCGTTTGGTATGGCTTCATTCAGCTCCG
GTTCCCAACGATCAAGGCGAGTTACATGATCCCCCATGTTGTGCAAAAAAGCGGTTAGCTCCTTCGGTCC
TCCGATCGTTGTCAGAAGTAAGTTGGCCGCAGTGTTATCACTCATGGTTATGGCAGCACTGCATAATTCT
CTTACTGTCATGCCATCCGTAAGATGCTTTTCTGTGACTGGTGAGTACTCAACCAAGTCATTCTGAGAAT
AGTGTATGCGGCGACCGAGTTGCTCTTGCCCGGCGTCAATACGGGATAATACCGCGCCACATAGCAGAAC
TTTAAAAGTGCTCATCATTGGAAAACGTTCTTCGGGGCGAAAACTCTCAAGGATCTTACCGCTGTTGAGA
TCCAGTTCGATGTAACCCACTCGTGCACCCAACTGATCTTCAGCATCTTTTACTTTCACCAGCGTTTCTG
GGTGAGCAAAAACAGGAAGGCAAAATGCCGCAAAAAAGGGAATAAGGGCGACACGGAAATGTTGAATACT
CATACTCTTCCTTTTTCAATATTATTGAAGCATTTATCAGGGTTATTGTCTCATGAGCGGATACATATTT
GAATGTATTTAGAAAAATAAACAAATAGGGGTTCCGCGCACATTTCCCCGAAAAGTGCCACCTAAATTGT
AAGCGTTAATATTTTGTTAAAATTCGCGTTAAATTTTTGTTAAATCAGCTCATTTTTTAACCAATAGGCC
GAAATCGGCAAAATCCCTTATAAATCAAAAGAATAGACCGAGATAGGGT
[37 nt withheld, positions 5930-5966]
AAAGAACGTGGACTCCAACGTCAAAGG
[49 nt withheld, positions 5994-6042]
T
[91 nt withheld, positions 6044-6134]
G
[124 nt withheld, positions 6136-6259]
CCCATTCGCCATTCAGGCTGCGCAACT
